Addgene plasmid #210553: LT2
Purpose: Binary vector expressing the Lineage Tracing system. No Cas9 control expression cassette. LT2 reporter
Depositing lab: Ortrun Mittelsten Scheid. Depositing organization: Gregor Mendel Institute of Molecular Plant Biology. Publication: A versatile CRISPR-based system for lineage tracing in living plants. Dona M, Bradamante G, Bogojevic Z, Gutzat R, Streubel S, Mosiolek M, Dolan L, Mittelsten Scheid O. Plant J. 2023 Jul 5. doi: 10.1111/tpj.16378. PubMed 37403571.
Backbone
  Vector backbone: pSUN
  Vector type: Plant Expression
  Selectable markers: Seed RFP fluorescence
Growth in bacteria
  Bacterial resistance: Kanamycin, 50 μg/mL
  Growth temperature: 37°C
  Growth strain: DH5alpha
  Copy number: High Copy
Gene/Insert
  Gene/Insert name: pU6::AAVS1gRNA::LT2::mCherrySSM
  Species: Other
  Cloning method: Unknown
Terms and licenses: Academic/Nonprofit Terms; Industry Terms: Not Available to Industry
How to cite: LT2 was a gift from Ortrun Mittelsten Scheid (Addgene plasmid # 210553 ; http://n2t.net/addgene:210553 ; RRID:Addgene_210553)
