[The description below was written by a language model from this plasmid's Addgene catalogue record and pLannotate feature annotations shown in this document.]
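Description:
LT2 is a plant binary vector built on the pSUN backbone for Agrobacterium-mediated T-DNA transfer. It carries the reporter half of a CRISPR-based lineage tracing system but deliberately lacks a Cas9 expression cassette, so it serves as the no-nuclease control. The backbone has a high-copy ColE1/pUC-type origin for propagation in E. coli, together with the broad-host-range incP oriV and its activator gene trfA, which support replication in Agrobacterium. Bacterial selection is by kanamycin through an aphA-3-type aminoglycoside phosphotransferase. The sequenced record also contains an IS5 transposase gene (insH) and a short adjacent E. coli gene fragment between oriV and KanR, which suggests an insertion sequence sits in the backbone. The record does not comment on this.

Between the nopaline-type right and left border repeats, the T-DNA holds three units named in the insert description. The first is a U6-driven guide RNA directed at an AAVS1 target sequence, annotated as a tRNA element followed by the S. pyogenes gRNA scaffold. The second is the LT2 reporter, in which Arabidopsis histone H2B is joined directly to the green-yellow fluorescent protein Clover, giving a nuclear-localised signal. The table does not annotate the reporter's promoter or the target-site arrangement that makes its expression depend on editing. The third is an mCherry cassette with a TEV-type 5' leader and a CaMV polyadenylation signal. It acts as the seed selection marker, so transformed seeds are identified by red fluorescence rather than by antibiotic or herbicide resistance. A mutant FRT site lies just inside the left border. With no Cas9 present, the construct is suited to measuring background or spontaneous reporter activation in transgenic plants.
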