Features (pLannotate 1.2.2; 19 found; start..end, strand, type, name):
     24..51      +  CDS            TetR (fragment): tetracycline resistance regulatory protein; tetR
    240..828     -  rep_origin     ori: high-copy-number ColE1/pMB1/pBR322/pUC origin of replication
   1042..1066    -  misc_feature   RB T-DNA repeat: right border repeat from nopaline C58 T-DNA
   1118..1141    -  CDS            lacZα (fragment): LacZα fragment of β-galactosidase; lacZ fragment
   1723..1793    +  ncRNA          tRNA: Accession: RF00005 - tRNA
   1815..1890    +  misc_RNA       gRNA scaffold: guide RNA scaffold for the Streptococcus pyogenes CRISPR/Cas9 system
   3013..3453    +  CDS            H2B1_ARATH: Experimental evidence at protein level: Swiss-Prot protein existence level 1. Core component of nucleosome. Nucleosomes wrap and compact DNA into chromatin, limiting DNA accessibility to the cellular machineries which require DNA as a template. Histones thereby play a central role in transcription regulation, DNA repair, DNA replication and chromosomal stability. DNA accessibility is regulated via a complex set of post-translational modifications of histones, also called histone code, and nucleosome remodeling. From Arabidopsis thaliana (Mouse-ear cress).
   3454..4170    +  CDS            Clover: Clover is a basic (constitutively fluorescent) green/yellow fluorescent protein published in 2012, derived from Aequorea victoria. It is reported to be a rapidly-maturing weak dimer with high acid sensitivity.
   5247..5283    +  ncRNA          PK1-TEV CVMV: Accession: RF01102 - 5'-leader pseudoknot of TEV/CVMV
   5355..6062    +  CDS            mCherry: mCherry is a basic (constitutively fluorescent) red fluorescent protein published in 2004, derived from Discosoma sp.. It is reported to be a very rapidly-maturing monomer with low acid sensitivity.
   6077..6094    +  misc_feature   MCS (fragment): pUC18/19 multiple cloning site
   6133..6289    +  polyA_signal   CaMV poly(A) signal (fragment): cauliflower mosaic virus polyadenylation signal
   6309..6356    +  protein_bind   FRT (mutant): FRT site with a mutation in the core sequence (Azam et al., 1997) FLP recombinase from the Saccharomyces cerevisiae 2μ plasmid
   6468..6492    -  misc_feature   LB T-DNA repeat: left border repeat from nopaline C58 T-DNA
   6572..7203    +  rep_origin     oriV: incP origin of replication
   7515..8492    -  CDS            insH10 (sequence withheld): INH10_ECOLI - Protein inferred from homology: Swiss-Prot protein existence level 3. Involved in the transposition of the insertion sequence IS5. From Escherichia coli (strain K12).
   8491..8562    +  CDS            yghO (fragment) (sequence partly withheld): YGHO_ECOLI - Experimental evidence at transcript level: Swiss-Prot protein existence level 2. From Escherichia coli (strain K12).
   8614..9408    +  CDS            KanR: aminoglycoside phosphotransferase; aphA-3; confers resistance to kanamycin
   9707..10855   +  CDS            trfA: trans-acting replication protein that binds to and activates oriV
>Addgene plasmid #210553 | LT2 | addgene full sequence | sequence record 426231 | Addgene NGS Result
GGCCTTGTGGGGTCAGTTCCGGCTGGGGGTTCAGCAGCCAGCGCTTTACTGAGATCCTCTTCCGCTTCCT
CGCTCACTGACTCGCTGCGCTCGGTCGTTCGGCTGCGGCGAGCGGTATCAGCTCACTCAAAGGCGGTAAT
ACGGTTATCCACAGAATCAGGGGATAACGCAGGAAAGAACATGTGAGCAAAAGGCCAGCAAAAGGCCAGG
AACCGTAAAAAGGCCGCGTTGCTGGCGTTTTTCCATAGGCTCCGCCCCCCTGACGAGCATCACAAAAATC
GACGCTCAAGTCAGAGGTGGCGAAACCCGACAGGACTATAAAGATACCAGGCGTTTCCCCCTGGAAGCTC
CCTCGTGCGCTCTCCTGTTCCGACCCTGCCGCTTACCGGATACCTGTCCGCCTTTCTCCCTTCGGGAAGC
GTGGCGCTTTCTCATAGCTCACGCTGTAGGTATCTCAGTTCGGTGTAGGTCGTTCGCTCCAAGCTGGGCT
GTGTGCACGAACCCCCCGTTCAGCCCGACCGCTGCGCCTTATCCGGTAACTATCGTCTTGAGTCCAACCC
GGTAAGACACGACTTATCGCCACTGGCAGCAGCCACTGGTAACAGGATTAGCAGAGCGAGGTATGTAGGC
GGTGCTACAGAGTTCTTGAAGTGGTGGCCTAACTACGGCTACACTAGAAGAACAGTATTTGGTATCTGCG
CTCTGCTGAAGCCAGTTACCTTCGGAAAAAGAGTTGGTAGCTCTTGATCCGGCAAACAAACCACCGCTGG
TAGCGGTGGTTTTTTTGTTTGCAAGCAGCAGATTACGCGCAGAAAAAAAGGATCTCAAGAAGATCCTTTG
ATCTTTTCTACGGGGTCTGACGCTCAGTGGAACGAAAACTCACGTTAAGGGATTTTGGTCATGAGATTAT
CAAAAAGGATCTTCACCTAGATCCTTTTGGATCTCCTGTGGTTGGCATGCACATACAAATGGACGAACGG
ATAAACCTTTTCACGCCCTTTTAAATATCCGATTATTCTAATAAACGCTCTTTTCTCTTAGGTTTACCCG
CCAATATATCCTGTCAAACACTGATAGTTTAAACTGAAGGCGGGAAACGACAATCTGCTAGTGGATCTCC
CAGTCACGACGTTGTAAAACGGGCGCCCCGCGGAAAGCTTGCTAGCCAATTGGGGCCCAACGTTCTCGAG
TTTTTCTAGAAGGCCTTGGATCCACCCGGGAGAATTCGTCGACTTTGCGGCCGCATCGATACTGCAGGAG
CTCGGTACCTTTTACTAGTGATATCGATCATGAGCGACCTGTATTCAGTCGACTGGTACCAACATCAGCT
TTTTTTCTTCTTCTTCGTTCATACAGTTTTTTTTTGTTTATCAGCTTACATTTTCTTGAACCGTAGCTTT
CGTTTTCTTCTTTTTAACTTTCCATTCGGAGTTTTTGTATCTTGTTTCATAGTTTGTCCCAGGATTAGAA
TGATTAGGCATCGAACCTTCAAGAATTTGATTGAATAAAACATCTTCATTCTTAAGATATGAAGATAATC
TTCAAAAGGCCCCTGGGAATCTGAAAGAAGAGAAGCAGGCCCATTTATATGGGAAAGAACAATAGTATTT
CTTATATAGGCCCATTTAAGTTGAAAACAATCTTCAAAAGTCCCACATCGCTTAGATAAGAAAACGAAGC
TGAGTTTATATACAGCTAGAGTCGAAGTAGTGATTGGAACAAAGCACCAGTGGTCTAGTGGTAGAATAGT
ACCCTGCCACGGTACAGACCCGGGTTCGATTCCCGGCTGGTGCAGTCCCCTCCACCCCACAGTGGTTTTA
GAGCTAGAAATAGCAAGTTAAAATAAGGCTAGTCCGTTATCAACTTGAAAAAGTGGCACCGAGTCGGTGC
TTTTTTTTTTTTTCTGCTTTCTGCCCTTGCCAATCCATATCTGAAGAAGAAAAAAAAACACAAAATTACG
ATTTAGATCCGATATAACAAAATTTGAATCGCACAGATCGATCTCTTTGGAGATTCTATACCTAGAAAAT
GGAGACGATTTTCAAATCTCTGTAAAAATTCTGGTTTCTTCTTGACGGAAGAAGACGACGACTCCAATAT
TTCGGTTAGTACTGAACCGGAAAGTTTGACTGGTGCAACCAATTTAATGTACCGTACGTAACGCACCAAT
CGGATTTTGTATTCAATGGGCCTTATCTGTGAGCCCATTAATTGATGTGACGGCCTAAACTAAATCCGAA
CGGTTTATTTCAGCGATCCGCGACGGTTTGTATTCAGCCAATAGCAATCAATTATGTAGCAGTGGTGATC
CTCGTCAAACCAGTAAAGCTAGATCTGGACCGTTGAATTGGTGCAAGAAAGCACATGTTGTGATATTTTT
ACCCGTACGATTAGAAAACTTGAGAAACACATTGATAATCGATAAAAACCGTCCGATCATATAAATCCGC
TTTACCATCGTTGCCTATAAATTAATATCAATAGCCGTACACGCGTGAAGACTGACAATATTATCTTTTT
CGAATTCGGAGCTCAAGTTTGAAATTCGGAGAAGCTAGAGAGTTTTCTGAGGTACGATTCTTCGATCCTC
TTTGATTTTCCTGGAAATATTTTTTCGGTGATCGTGAAACTACTGGAATCGCTCGATAGGTGGTACGAAA
TTAGGCGAGATTAGTTTCTATTCTTGGCCATTATCTTGTTTCTTCGCCGAATGATCTTCCGGATAAAGAT
TTTAGGTTAGAGATGAATCGTATAGCTAGATTTCATCACCAGATAGTTTCTTTGTCTAGAATCTCTGAAA
TTCTCGATAGTTTTCACATGTGTAAATAGATTGTTCTTATTCGGCGATTGTTGATTAGGGTTTTGATTTT
CTTGATTATGCGATTGCAATTAGGGATTTTCTTTGGTTTTGTGTTGATCTTACGATACATTCCGGCAATT
GAATACGTATGGATCTAAATCTTGTTAATTTGTTGAACAGGACGATGGGGTCCCCTCCACCCCACAGTGG
GGGCACCAAGAGCCGAGAAGAAGCCCGCCGAGAAAAAAACCGCCGCTGAGAGGCCGGTGGAAGAGAACAA
GGCTGCTGAAAAGGCTCCGGCGGAGAAGAAACCCAAGGCGGGGAAGAAATTGCCACCAAAGGAAGCCGGT
GACAAGAAGAAGAAGCGATCTAAGAAAAACGTCGAAACCTACAAGATCTACATCTTCAAGGTGCTGAAGC
AGGTTCATCCAGATATCGGAATTTCAAGCAAAGCCATGGGGATTATGAACAGTTTCATCAACGACATATT
CGAGAAGCTAGCTCAGGAATCTTCGAAACTCGCTAGGTACAACAAGAAGCCGACCATTACATCTCGCGAG
ATCCAGACGGCTGTGAGACTCGTCCTCCCCGGTGAACTCGCTAAACACGCCGTCTCTGAAGGTACCAAGG
CGGTTACCAAGTTTACTAGCTCCATGGTGAGCAAGGGCGAGGAGCTGTTCACCGGGGTGGTGCCCATCCT
GGTCGAGCTGGACGGCGACGTAAACGGCCACAAGTTCAGCGTCCGCGGCGAGGGCGAGGGCGATGCCACC
AACGGCAAGCTGACCCTGAAGTTCATCTGCACCACCGGCAAGCTGCCCGTGCCCTGGCCCACCCTCGTGA
CCACCTTCGGCTACGGCGTGGCCTGCTTCAGCCGCTACCCCGACCACATGAAGCAGCACGACTTCTTCAA
GTCCGCCATGCCCGAAGGCTACGTCCAGGAGCGCACCATCTCTTTCAAGGACGACGGTACCTACAAGACC
CGCGCCGAGGTGAAGTTCGAGGGCGACACCCTGGTGAACCGCATCGAGCTGAAGGGCATCGACTTCAAGG
AGGACGGCAACATCCTGGGGCACAAGCTGGAGTACAACTTCAACAGCCACAACGTCTATATCACGGCCGA
CAAGCAGAAGAACGGCATCAAGGCTAACTTCAAGATCCGCCACAACGTTGAGGACGGCAGCGTGCAGCTC
GCCGACCACTACCAGCAGAACACCCCCATCGGCGACGGCCCCGTGCTGCTGCCCGACAACCACTACCTGA
GCCATCAGTCCGCCCTGAGCAAAGACCCCAACGAGAAGCGCGATCACATGGTCCTGCTGGAGTTCGTGAC
CGCCGCCGGGATTACACATGGCATGGACGAGCTGTACAAGTAATCAGGTGGATCCTAGATAACCTTTACC
TTCATTCCCTGTAAATTGGTACCCTGCATCTCGTCTCTGTTATGCTTAAGAAGTTCAATGTTTCGTTTCA
TGTAAAACTTTGGTGGTTTGTGTTTTGGGGCCTTGTATAATCCCTGATGAATAAGTGTTCTACTATGTTT
CCGTTCCTGTTATCTCTTTCTTTCTAATGACAAGTCGAACTTCTTCTTTATCATCGCTTCGTTTTTATTA
TCTGTGCTTCTTTTGTTTAATACGCCTGCAAAGTGACTCGACTCTGTTTAGTGCAGTTCTGCGAAACTTG
TAAATAGTCCAATTGTTGGCCTCTAGTAATAGATGTAGCGAAAGTGTTGAGCTGTTGGGTTCTAAGGATG
GCTTGAACATGTTAATCTTTTAGGTTCTGAGTATGATGAACATTCGTTGTTGCTAAGAAATGCCTGTAAT
GTCCCACAAATGTAGAAAATGGTTCGTACCTTTGTCCAAGCATTGATATGTCTGATGAGAGGAAACTGCA
AGATACTGAGCTTGGTTTAACGAAGGAGAGGCAGTTTCTTCCTTCCAAAGCATTTCATTTGACAATGCCT
TGATCATCTTAAGTAGAGTTTCTGTTGTGGAAAGTTTGAAACTTTGAAGAAACGACTCTCAAGTAAATTG
ATGATCACAAGTGAAAGTGTATGTTACTAACTATTGAAACCAAATTAACATAGGGTTTTTATTTAAATAA
AAGTTTAACCTTCTTTTTAAAAAATTGTTCATAGTGTCATGTCAGAACAAGAGCTACAAATCACACATAG
CATGCATAAGCGGAGCTATGATGAGTGGTATTGTTTTGTTCGTCACTTGTCACTCTTTTCCAACACATAA
TCCCGACAACAACGTAAGAGCATCTCTCTCTCTCCACACACACTCATGCATGCATGCATTCTTACACGTG
ATTGCCATGCAAATCTCCTTTCTCACCTATAAATACAAACCAACCCTTCACTACACTCTTCACTCAAACC
AAAACAAGAAAACATACACAAATAGCAAAACAAGGGCGAATTCTCAACACAACATATACAAAACAAACGA
ATCTCAAGCAATCAAGCATTCTACTTCTATTGCAGCAATTTAAATCATTTCTTTTAAAGCAAAAGCAATT
TTCTGAAAATTTTCACCATTTACGAACGATAGCCATGGTGAGCAAGGGCGAGGAGGATAACATGGCCATC
ATCAAGGAGTTCATGCGCTTCAAGGTGCACATGGAGGGCTCCGTGAACGGCCACGAGTTCGAGATCGAGG
GCGAGGGCGAGGGCCGCCCCTACGAGGGCACCCAGACCGCCAAGCTGAAGGTGACCAAGGGTGGCCCCCT
GCCCTTCGCCTGGGACATCCTGTCCCCTCAGTTCATGTACGGCTCCAAGGCCTACGTGAAGCACCCCGCC
GACATCCCCGACTACTTGAAGCTGTCCTTCCCCGAGGGCTTCAAGTGGGAGCGCGTGATGAACTTCGAGG
ACGGCGGCGTGGTGACCGTGACCCAGGACTCCTCCCTGCAGGACGGCGAGTTCATCTACAAGGTGAAGCT
GCGCGGCACCAACTTCCCCTCCGACGGCCCCGTAATGCAGAAGAAGACGATGGGCTGGGAGGCCTCCTCC
GAGCGGATGTACCCCGAGGACGGCGCCCTGAAGGGCGAGATCAAGCAGAGGCTGAAGCTGAAGGACGGCG
GCCACTACGACGCTGAGGTCAAGACCACCTACAAGGCCAAGAAGCCCGTGCAGCTGCCCGGCGCCTACAA
CGTCAACATCAAGTTGGACATCACCTCCCACAACGAGGACTACACCATCGTGGAACAGTACGAACGCGCC
GAGGGCCGCCACTCCACCGGCGGCATGGACGAGCTGTACAAGTAGCTTGGCTGCAGGTCGACCTGCAGGC
ATGCCCGCTGAAATCACCAGTCTCTCTCTACAAATCTATCTCTCTCTATAATAATGTGTGAGTAGTTCCC
AGATAAGGGAATTAGGGTTCTTATAGGGTTTCGCTCATGTGTTGAGCATATAAGAAACCCTTAGTATGTA
TTTGTATTTGTAAAATACTTCTATCAATAAAATTTCTAATTCCTAAAACCAAAATCCAGGGGTACCGTAT
GATCTAGGGAAGTTCCTATTCCGAAGTTCCTATTCTCTGAAAAGTATAGGAACTTCTTTGCGTATTGGGC
GCTCTTGGCCTTTTTGGCCACCGGTCGTACGGTTAAAACCACCCCAGTACATTAAAAACGTCCGCAATGT
GTTATTAAGTTGTCTAAGCGTCAATTTGTTTACACCACAATATATCCTGCCACCAGCCAGCCAACAGCTC
CCCGACCGGCAGCTCGGCACAAAATCACCACTCGATACAGGCAGCCCATCAGTCCACTAGAGACGCTCAC
CGGGCTGGTTGCCCTCGCCGCTGGGCTGGCGGCCGTCTATGGCCCTGCAAACGCGCCAGAAACGCCGTCG
AAGCCGTGTGCGAGACACCGCAGCCGCCGGCGTTGTGGATACCTCGCGGAAAACTTGGCCCTCACTGACA
GATGAGGGGCGGACGTTGACACTTGAGGGGCCGACTCACCCGGCGCGGCGTTGACAGATGAGGGGCAGGC
TCGATTTCGGCCGGCGACGTGGAGCTGGCCAGCCTCGCAAATCGGCGAAAACGCCTGATTTTACGCGAGT
TTCCCACAGATGATGTGGACAAGCCTGGGGATAAGTGCCCTGCGGTATTGACACTTGAGGGGCGCGACTA
CTGACAGATGAGGGGCGCGATCCTTGACACTTGAGGGGCAGAGTGCTGACAGATGAGGGGCGCACCTATT
GACATTTGAGGGGCTGTCCACAGGCAGAAAATCCAGCATTTGCAAGGGTTTCCGCCCGTTTTTCGGCCAC
CGCTAACCTGTCTTTTAACCTGCTTTTAAACCAATATTTATAAACCTTGTTTTTAACCAGGGCTGCGCCC
TGTGCGCGTGACCGCGCACGCCGAAGGGGGGTGCCCCCCCTTCTCGAACCCTCCCGGCCCGCTCTCGCGT
TGGCAGCATCACCCATAATTGTGGTTTCAAAATCGGCTCCGTCGATACTATGTTATACGCCAACTTTGAA
AACAACTTTGAAAAAGCTGTTTTCTGGTATTTAAAGTTTTAGAATGCAAGGAACAGTGAATTGGAGTTCG
TCTTGTTATAATTAGGGAAGGTGCGAATAAGCGGGGAAATTCTTCTCGGCTGACTCAGTCATTTCATTTC
TTCATGTTTGAGCCGATTTTTTCTCCCGTAAATGCCTTGAATCAGCCTATTTAGACCGTTTCTTCGCCAT
TTAAGGCGTTATCCCCAGTTTTTA
[978 nt withheld, positions 7515-8492]
GATGAACCCTGTTCTATGGCTCCAGATGACAAACATGATCTCATATCAGGGACTTGTTCGCACCTTCCTT
AGCTTCTTGGGGTATCTTTAAATACTGTAGAAAAGAGGAAGGAAATAATAAATGGCTAAAATGAGAATAT
CACCGGAATTGAAAAAACTGATCGAAAAATACCGCTGCGTAAAAGATACGGAAGGAATGTCTCCTGCTAA
GGTATATAAGCTGGTGGGAGAAAATGAAAACCTATATTTAAAAATGACGGACAGCCGGTATAAAGGGACC
ACCTATGATGTGGAACGGGAAAAGGACATGATGCTATGGCTGGAAGGAAAGCTGCCTGTTCCAAAGGTCC
TGCACCTTGAACGGCATGATGGCTGGAGCAATCTGCTCATGAGTGAGGCCGATGGCGTCCTTTGCTCGGA
AGAGTATGAAGATGAACAAAGCCCTGAAAAGATTATCGAGCTGTATGCGGAGTGCATCAGGCTCTTTCAC
TCCATCGACATATCGGATTGTCCCTATACGAATAGCTTAGACAGCCGCTTAGCCGAATTGGATTACTTAC
TGAATAACGATCTGGCCGATGTGGATTGCGAAAACTGGGAAGAAGACACCCCATTTAAAGATCCGCGCGA
GCTGTATGATTTTTTAAAGACGGAAAAGCCCGAAGAGGAACTTGTCTTTTCCCACGGCGACCTGGGAGAC
AGCAACATCTTTGTGAAAGATGGCAAAGTAAGTGGCTTTATTGATCTTGGGAGAAGCGGCAGGGCGGACA
AGTGGTATGACATTGCCTTCTGCGTCCGGTCGATCAGGGAGGATATTGGGGAAGAACAGTATGTCGAGCT
ATTTTTTGACTTACTGGGGATCAAGCCTGATTGGGAGAAAATAAAATATTATATTTTACTGGATGAATTG
TTTTAGTACCTAGATGTGGCGCAACGATGCTGGCGACAAGCAGGAGCGCACCGACTTCTTCCGCATCAAG
TGTTTTGGCTCTCAGGCCGAGGCCCACGGCAAGTATTTGGGCAAGGGGTCGCTGGTATTCGTGCAGGGCA
AGATTCGGAATACCAAGTACGAGAAGGACGGCCAGACGGTCTACGGGACCGACTTCATTGCCGATAAGGT
GGATTATCTGGACACCAAGGCACCAGGCGGATCAAATCAGGAATAAGGGCACATTGCCCCGGCGTGAGTC
GGGGCAATCCCGCAAGGAGGGTGAATGAATCGGACGTTTGACCGGAAGGCATACAGGCAAGAACTGATCG
ACGCGGGGTTTTCCGCCGAGGATGCCGAAACCATCGCAAGCCGCACCGTCATGCGTGCGCCCCGCGAAAC
CTTCCAGTCCGTCGGCTCGATGGCCCAGCAAGCTACGGCCAAGATCGAGCGCGACAGCGTGCAACTGGCT
CCCCCTGCCCTGCCCGCGCCATCGGCCGCCGTGGAGCGTTCGCGTCGTCTCGAACAGGAGGCGGCAGGTT
TGGCGAAGTCGATGACCATCGACACGCGAGGAACTATGACGACCAAGAAGCGAAAAACCGCCGGCGAGGA
CCTGGCAAAACAGGTCAGCGAGGCCAAGCAAGCCGCGTTGCTGAAACACACGAAGCAGCAGATCAAGGAA
ATGCAGCTTTCCTTGTTCGATATTGCGCCGTGGCCGGACACGATGCGAGCGATGCCAAACGACACGGCCC
GCTCTGCCCTGTTCACCACGCGCAACAAGAAAATCCCGCGCGAGGCGCTGCAAAACAAGGTCATTTTCCA
CGTCAACAAGGACGTGAAGATCACCTACACCGGCGTCGAGCTGCGGGCCGACGATGACGAACTGGTGTGG
CAGCAGGTGTTGGAGTACGCGAAGCGCACCCCTATCGGCGAGCCGATCACCTTCACGTTCTACGAGCTTT
GCCAGGACCTGGGCTGGTCGATCAATGGCCGGTATTACACGAAGGCCGAGGAATGCCTGTCGCGCCTACA
GGCGACGGCGATGGGCTTCACGTCCGACCGCGTTGGGCACCTGGAATCGGTGTCGCTGCTGCACCGCTTC
CGCGTCCTGGACCGTGGCAAGAAAACGTCCCGTTGCCAGGTCCTGATCGACGAGGAAATCGTCGTGCTGT
TTGCTGGCGACCACTACACGAAATTCATATGGGAGAAGTACCGCAAGCTGTCGCCGACGGCCCGACGGAT
GTTCGACTATTTCAGCTCGCACCGGGAGCCGTACCCGCTCAAGCTGGAAACCTTCCGCCTCATGTGCGGA
TCGGATTCCACCCGCGTGAAGAAGTGGCGCGAGCAGGTCGGCGAAGCCTGCGAAGAGTTGCGAGGCAGCG
GCCTGGTGGAACACGCCTGGGTCAATGATGACCTGGTGCATTGCAAACGCTAG
